>Addgene plasmid #228165 | SP_D3 | addgene full sequence | sequence record 451738 | Addgene NGS Result
TCGGTCTCATATGCCCAGGGTCGCAATCATCATATATACGCTTTATGGTCACGTGGCAGCTACGGCTGAG
GCGGCCCCTTGAGACCAGACCAATAAAAAACGCCCGGCGGCAACCGAGCGTTCTGAACAAATCCAGATGG
AGTTCTGAGGTCATTACTGGATCTATCAACAGGAGTCCAAGCGAGCTCGATATCAAATTACGCCCCGCCC
TGCCACTCATCGCAGTACTGTTGTAATTCATTAAGCATTCTGCCGACATGGAAGCCATCACAAACGGCAT
GATGAACCTGAATCGCCAGCGGCATCAGCACCTTGTCGCCTTGCGTATAATATTTGCCCATGGTGAAAAC
GGGGGCGAAGAAGTTGTCCATATTGGCCACGTTTAAATCAAAACTGGTGAAACTCACCCAGGGATTGGCT
GAAACGAAAAACATATTCTCAATAAACCCTTTAGGGAAATAGGCCAGGTTTTCACCGTAACACGCCACAT
CTTGCGAATATATGTGTAGAAACTGCCGGAAATCGTCGTGGTATTCACTCCAGAGCGATGAAAACGTTTC
AGTTTGCTCATGGAAAACGGTGTAACAAGGGTGAACACTATCCCATATCACCAGCTCACCGTCTTTCATT
GCCATACGAAATTCCGGATGAGCATTCATCAGGCGGGCAAGAATGTGAATAAAGGCCGGATAAAACTTGT
GCTTATTTTTCTTTACGGTCTTTAAAAAGGCCGTAATATCCAGCTGAACGGTCTGGTTATAGGTACATTG
AGCAACTGACTGAAATGCCTCAAAATGTTCTTTACGATGCCATTGGGATATATCAACGGTGGTATATCCA
GTGATTTTTTTCTCCATTTTAGCTTCCTTAGCTCCTGAAAATCTCGATAACTCAAAAAATACGCCCGGTA
GTGATCTTATTTCATTATGGTGAAAGTTGGAACCTCTTACGTGCCCGATCAATCATGACCAAAATCCCTT
AACGTGAGTTTTCGTTCCACTGAGCGTCAGACCCCGTAGAAAAGATCAAAGGATCTTCTTGAGATCCTTT
TTTTCTGCGCGTAATCTGCTGCTTGCAAACAAAAAAACCACCGCTACCAGCGGTGGTTTGTTTGCCGGAT
CAAGAGCTACCAACTCTTTTTCCGAAGGTAACTGGCTTCAGCAGAGCGCAGATACCAAATACTGTTCTTC
TAGTGTAGCCGTAGTTAGGCCACCACTTCAAGAACTCTGTAGCACCGCCTACATACCTCGCTCTGCTAAT
CCTGTTACCAGTGGCTGCTGCCAGTGGCGATAAGTCGTGTCTTACCGGGTTGGACTCAAGACGATAGTTA
CCGGATAAGGCGCAGCGGTCGGGCTGAACGGGGGGTTCGTGCACACAGCCCAGCTTGGAGCGAACGACCT
ACACCGAACTGAGATACCTACAGCGTGAGCTATGAGAAAGCGCCACGCTTCCCGAAGGGAGAAAGGCGGA
CAGGTATCCGGTAAGCGGCAGGGTCGGAACAGGAGAGCGCACGAGGGAGCTTCCAGGGGGAAACGCCTGG
TATCTTTATAGTCCTGTCGGGTTTCGCCACCTCTGACTTGAGCGTCGATTTTTGTGATGCTCGTCAGGGG
GGCGGAGCCTATGGAAAAACGCCAGCAACGCGGCCTTTTTACGGTTCCTGGCCTTTTGCTGGCCTTTTGC
TCACATGTTCTTTCCTGCGTTATCCCCTGATTCTGTGGATAACCGTAG
Features (pLannotate 1.2.2; 5 found; start..end, strand, type, name):
     11..73      +  CDS            PST2 (fragment): PST2_YEAST - Experimental evidence at protein level: Swiss-Prot protein existence level 1. From Saccharomyces cerevisiae (strain ATCC 204508 / S288c) (Baker's yeast).
     93..127     -  terminator     lambda t0 terminator: minimal transcription terminator from phage lambda (Scholtissek and Grosse, 1987)
    201..857     -  CDS            cat: CAT_ECOLX - Experimental evidence at protein level: Swiss-Prot protein existence level 1. This enzyme is an effector of chloramphenicol resistance in bacteria. From Escherichia coli. This protein is used as a marker in many commonly used cloning vectors, such as pACYC184.
    858..955     -  promoter       cat promoter: promoter of the E. coli cat gene encoding chloramphenicol acetyltransferase
   1039..1627    +  rep_origin     ori: high-copy-number ColE1/pMB1/pBR322/pUC origin of replication
