[The description below was written by a language model from this plasmid's Addgene catalogue record and pLannotate feature annotations shown in this document.]
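Description:
SP_D3 is a small (about 1.7 kb) Golden Gate part plasmid built in the pYTK001 entry vector of the MoClo Yeast Toolkit. It is a storage and donor vector for E. coli rather than an expression construct. Propagation relies on a high-copy ColE1/pUC-type origin, and selection is by chloramphenicol resistance from the cat gene under its native promoter. A minimal phage lambda t0 terminator lies between the resistance cassette and the part, where it presumably insulates the insert region from read-through transcription. The plasmid carries no yeast origin, yeast marker, promoter or terminator for the part itself, as expected for a toolkit part that only functions once assembled into a larger cassette.

The payload is a short coding fragment, annotated at 63 nt, corresponding to the first 21 residues of the S. cerevisiae PST2 protein and codon-optimised for budding yeast. The depositor describes it as a secretion signal peptide that directs recombinant protein secretion. It is flanked by BsaI sites, which are named in the catalogue entry but not annotated in the feature table. Digestion with this Type IIS enzyme releases the fragment with defined overhangs. The part is classed as a "3a*" component, a variant of the toolkit's N-terminal coding position, so it should be joined in frame upstream of a protein of interest and downstream of a promoter part.

SP_D3 is intended for combinatorial Golden Gate assembly, in which different signal peptides are combined with other toolkit parts to build libraries of secretion cassettes. These libraries are screened for improved protein secretion in yeast, and the associated publication describes high-throughput optimisation using an engineered biosensor.
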