Addgene plasmid #228165: SP_D3
Purpose: Plasmid contains the secretion signal peptide sequence of the yeast PST2 gene for use in Combinatorial Golden Gate Assembly (BsaI restriction sites).
Depositing lab: Joseph Brock. Depositing organization: Australian National University. Publication: High-throughput optimisation of protein secretion in yeast via an engineered biosensor. Cleaver A, Luo R, Smith OB, Murphy L, Schwessinger B, Brock J. Trends Biotechnol. 2025 Apr;43(4):838-867. doi: 10.1016/j.tibtech.2024.11.010. Epub 2024 Dec 13. PubMed 39674781.
Backbone
  Vector backbone: pYTK001
  Backbone manufacturer: John Dueber, Addgene plasmid #65108
  Vector type: Synthetic Biology
Growth in bacteria
  Bacterial resistance: Chloramphenicol, 25 μg/mL
  Growth temperature: 37°C
  Growth strain: DH5alpha
  Copy number: High Copy
Gene/Insert
  Gene/Insert name: sp_Q12335_PST2_YEAST:0-21 (alt name: Uniprot: Q12335)
  Species: S. cerevisiae (budding yeast)
  Cloning method: Golden Gate
Terms and licenses: Academic/Nonprofit Terms; Industry Terms: Not Available to Industry
Depositor comments: Signal peptides direct recombinant protein secretion in yeast. Codon optimised for expression in S. cerevisiae. This part is designed for use with components from the MoClo Yeast Toolkit (Lee et al. 2015). This insert is a 3a* component, see Williams et al. 2024 for more detail.
How to cite: SP_D3 was a gift from Joseph Brock (Addgene plasmid # 228165 ; http://n2t.net/addgene:228165 ; RRID:Addgene_228165)
